LOCUS       Exported 6909 bp ds-DNA circular SYN 12-MAY-2021
DEFINITION  Cre-on/Flp-off ChR2-EYFP under the Synapsin promoter.
ACCESSION   .
VERSION     .
KEYWORDS    pAAV-hSyn Con/Foff hChR2(H134R)-EYFP
SOURCE      synthetic DNA construct
  ORGANISM  synthetic DNA construct
REFERENCE   1 (bases 1 to 6909)
  AUTHORS   Fenno LE, Mattis J, Ramakrishnan C, Hyun M, Lee SY, He M, Tucciarone
            J, Selimbeyoglu A, Berndt A, Grosenick L, Zalocusky KA, Bernstein H,
            Swanson H, Perry C, Diester I, Boyce FM, Bass CE, Neve R, Huang ZJ,
            Deisseroth K
  TITLE     Targeting cells with single vectors using multiple-feature Boolean
            logic.
  JOURNAL   Nat Methods. 2014 Jul;11(7):763-72. doi: 10.1038/nmeth.2996. Epub
            2014 Jun 8.
  PUBMED    24908100
REFERENCE   2 (bases 1 to 6909)
  AUTHORS   .
  TITLE     Direct Submission
  JOURNAL   Exported May 12, 2021 from SnapGene Server 1.1.58
            http://www.snapgene.com
FEATURES             Location/Qualifiers
     source          1..6909
                     /organism="synthetic DNA construct"
                     /mol_type="other DNA"
     repeat_region   1..141
                     /label=AAV2 ITR
                     /note="inverted terminal repeat of adeno-associated virus
                     serotype 2"
     repeat_region   12..141
                     /label=AAV2 ITR
     promoter        186..633
                     /label=hSyn promoter
                     /note="human synapsin I promoter; confers neuron-specific
                     expression (Kugler et al., 2003)"
     regulatory      773..782
                     /regulatory_class="other"
                     /note="vertebrate consensus sequence for strong initiation
                     of translation (Kozak, 1987)"
     protein_bind    1218..1251
                     /label=loxN
                     /bound_moiety="Cre recombinase"
                     /note="Cre-mediated recombination occurs in the 8-bp core
                     sequence (GTATACCT). loxN sites are compatible with each
                     other, but incompatible with loxP or lox2272 sites."
     protein_bind    1302..1335
                     /label=lox2272
                     /bound_moiety="Cre recombinase"
                     /note="Cre-mediated recombination occurs in the 8-bp core
                     sequence (GGATACTT). lox2272 sites are compatible with each
                     other, but incompatible with loxP or loxN sites (Lee and
                     Saito, 1988)."
     primer_bind     1448..1469
                     /label=EGFP-N
                     /note="EGFP, reverse primer"
     protein_bind    complement(2135..2168)
                     /label=loxN
                     /bound_moiety="Cre recombinase"
                     /note="Cre-mediated recombination occurs in the 8-bp core
                     sequence (GTATACCT). loxN sites are compatible with each
                     other, but incompatible with loxP or lox2272 sites."
     protein_bind    complement(2219..2252)
                     /label=lox2272
                     /bound_moiety="Cre recombinase"
                     /note="Cre-mediated recombination occurs in the 8-bp core
                     sequence (GGATACTT). lox2272 sites are compatible with each
                     other, but incompatible with loxP or loxN sites (Lee and
                     Saito, 1988)."
     primer_bind     complement(2474..2493)
                     /label=EXFP-R
                     /note="For distinguishing EGFP variants, reverse primer"
     CDS             2633..2884
                     /codon_start=1
                     /product="C-terminal fragment of mVenus for use in
                     bimolecular fluorescence complementation (BiFC) (Kodama and
                     Hu, 2010)"
                     /label=VC155
                     /translation="DKQKNGIKVNFKIRHNIEDGSVQLADHYQQNTPIGDGPVLLPDNH
                     YLSYQSALSKDPNEKRDHMVLLEFVTAAGITLGMDELYK"
     primer_bind     2821..2842
                     /label=EGFP-C
                     /note="EGFP, forward primer"
     misc_feature    3036..3624
                     /label=WPRE
                     /note="woodchuck hepatitis virus posttranscriptional
                     regulatory element"
     primer_bind     complement(3089..3109)
                     /label=WPRE-R
                     /note="WPRE, reverse primer"
     CDS             complement(3507..3518)
                     /codon_start=1
                     /product="Factor Xa recognition and cleavage site"
                     /label=Factor Xa site
                     /translation="IEGR"
     polyA_signal    3656..4132
                     /label=hGH poly(A) signal
                     /note="human growth hormone polyadenylation signal"
     primer_bind     complement(3855..3874)
                     /label=hGH-PA-R
                     /note="Human growth hormone terminator, reverse primer"
     repeat_region   4172..4312
                     /label=AAV2 ITR
                     /note="inverted terminal repeat of adeno-associated virus
                     serotype 2"
     repeat_region   4172..4301
                     /label=AAV2 ITR
     rep_origin      4387..4842
                     /direction=RIGHT
                     /label=f1 ori
                     /note="f1 bacteriophage origin of replication; arrow
                     indicates direction of (+) strand synthesis"
     primer_bind     complement(4474..4493)
                     /label=F1ori-R
                     /note="F1 origin, reverse primer"
     primer_bind     4684..4705
                     /label=F1ori-F
                     /note="F1 origin, forward primer"
     primer_bind     complement(4859..4878)
                     /label=pRS-marker
                     /note="pRS vectors, use to sequence yeast selectable
                     marker"
     primer_bind     4978..5000
                     /label=pGEX 3'
                     /note="pGEX vectors, reverse primer"
     primer_bind     complement(5038..5056)
                     /label=pBRforEco
                     /note="pBR322 vectors, upsteam of EcoRI site, forward
                     primer"
     promoter        5124..5228
                     /gene="bla"
                     /label=AmpR promoter
     CDS             5229..6089
                     /codon_start=1
                     /gene="bla"
                     /product="beta-lactamase"
                     /label=AmpR
                     /note="confers resistance to ampicillin, carbenicillin, and
                     related antibiotics"
                     /translation="MSIQHFRVALIPFFAAFCLPVFAHPETLVKVKDAEDQLGARVGYI
                     ELDLNSGKILESFRPEERFPMMSTFKVLLCGAVLSRIDAGQEQLGRRIHYSQNDLVEYS
                     PVTEKHLTDGMTVRELCSAAITMSDNTAANLLLTTIGGPKELTAFLHNMGDHVTRLDRW
                     EPELNEAIPNDERDTTMPVAMATTLRKLLTGELLTLASRQQLIDWMEADKVAGPLLRSA
                     LPAGWFIADKSGAGERGSRGIIAALGPDGKPSRIVVIYTTGSQATMDERNRQIAEIGAS
                     LIKHW"
     primer_bind     complement(5447..5466)
                     /label=Amp-R
                     /note="Ampicillin resistance gene, reverse primer"
     rep_origin      6260..6848
                     /direction=RIGHT
                     /label=ori
                     /note="high-copy-number ColE1/pMB1/pBR322/pUC origin of
                     replication"
     primer_bind     6749..6768
                     /label=pBR322ori-F
                     /note="pBR322 origin, forward primer"
ORIGIN
        1 cctgcaggca gctgcgcgct cgctcgctca ctgaggccgc ccgggcaaag cccgggcgtc
       61 gggcgacctt tggtcgcccg gcctcagtga gcgagcgagc gcgcagagag ggagtggcca
      121 actccatcac taggggttcc tgcggccgca cgcgtgtgtc tagactgcag agggccctgc
      181 gtatgagtgc aagtgggttt taggaccagg atgaggcggg gtgggggtgc ctacctgacg
      241 accgaccccg acccactgga caagcaccca acccccattc cccaaattgc gcatccccta
      301 tcagagaggg ggaggggaaa caggatgcgg cgaggcgcgt gcgcactgcc agcttcagca
      361 ccgcggacag tgccttcgcc cccgcctggc ggcgcgcgcc accgccgcct cagcactgaa
      421 ggcgcgctga cgtcactcgc cggtcccccg caaactcccc ttcccggcca ccttggtcgc
      481 gtccgcgccg ccgccggccc agccggaccg caccacgcga ggcgcgagat aggggggcac
      541 gggcgcgacc atctgcgctg cggcgccggc gactcagcgc tgcctcagtc tgcggtgggc
      601 agcggaggag tcgtgtcgtg cctgagagcg cagtcgagaa ggatccgaag ttcctattct
      661 tcaaatagta taggaacttc gcagagtagt agctggattg tagctgctat tagcaatcta
      721 aaacctctta gaagttccta ttcttcaaaa ggtataggaa cttcggcgcg ccgccaccat
      781 ggactatggc ggcgctttgt ctgccgtcgg acgcgaactt ttgttcgtta ctaatcctgt
      841 ggtggtgaac gggtccgtcc tggtccctga ggatcaatgt tactgtgccg gatggattga
      901 atctcgcggc acgaacggcg ctcagaccgc gtcaaatgtc ctgcagtggc ttgcagcagg
      961 attcagcatt ttgctgctga tgttctatgc ctaccaaacc tggaaatcta catgcggctg
     1021 ggaggagatc tatgtgtgcg ccattgaaat ggttaaggtg attctcgagt tcttttttga
     1081 gtttaagaat ccctctatgc tctaccttgc cacaggacac cgggtgcagt ggctgcgcta
     1141 tgcagagtgg ctgctcactt gtcctgtcat ccttatccgc ctgagcaacc tcaccggtaa
     1201 gtgtcggggt tgctagcata acttcgtata gtatacctta tacgaagtta ttctttgcac
     1261 cattctaaag aataacagtg ataatttctg ggttaaggca aataacttcg tataggatac
     1321 tttatacgaa gttatggtac ccctcctgta ctcaccttgc cggtggtgca gatgaacttc
     1381 agggtcagct tgccgtaggt ggcatcgccc tcgccctcgc cggacacgct gaacttgtgg
     1441 ccgtttacgt cgccgtccag ctcgaccagg atgggcacca ccccggtgaa cagctcctcg
     1501 cccttgctca cggcggccgc tggcacggct ccggcctcgg cttcgtcttc gacgagagtc
     1561 tcgacctcga tctccgttcc gccgatgttc agtttggtgg ttttgcggat atctccgtga
     1621 atcaatatgt gctcgtggat caggacgcgc aggtagtgtc ccaacaaccc ccaacaattt
     1681 ttactcatca gatcaataat cgtgtgacct acggtggagc catagacgct caggacgcca
     1741 aaaccttcgg gccccaaaat gaagagaatt gggaacatac cccagctcac gaaaaacagc
     1801 catgccatgc cggtcacgac ctggcggcac cgaccctttg gcacagtatg ataaccctcg
     1861 atatatgctt tggcggcgtg aaaaaatgtg ttcgcgccat agcacaatcc aagacaaaag
     1921 aagatgactt taacatagcc ggttgccatg gcgctggtag ccccccacac gatagtcccg
     1981 atgtctgaga caaggagtcc catggttctc ctgctgtagt cgttgctcag gcctaaacac
     2041 atgagaaata gagtcataag cacatgggtc acatacagga gatatgtata taacattaat
     2101 acaatttata aaaaaaaggg ggggcacaac tagtataact tcgtataagg tatactatac
     2161 gaagttatta agaggtttca tattgctaat agcagctaca atccagctac cattctgcat
     2221 aacttcgtat aaagtatcct atacgaagtt atgtcgactg gagagtggcc agcccttctc
     2281 atgttcagag aacatggtta actggttaag tcatgtcgtc ccacagctgc ccgtgccctg
     2341 gcccaccctc gtgaccacct tcggctacgg cctgcagtgc ttcgcccgct accccgacca
     2401 catgaagcag cacgacttct tcaagtccgc catgcccgaa ggctacgtcc aggagcgcac
     2461 catcttcttc aaggacgacg gcaactacaa gacccgcgcc gaggtgaagt tcgagggcga
     2521 caccctggtg aaccgcatcg agctgaaggg catcgacttc aaggaggacg gcaacatcct
     2581 ggggcacaag ctggagtaca actacaacag ccacaacgtc tatatcatgg ccgacaagca
     2641 gaagaacggc atcaaggtga acttcaagat ccgccacaac atcgaggacg gcagcgtgca
     2701 gctcgccgac cactaccagc agaacacccc catcggcgac ggccccgtgc tgctgcccga
     2761 caaccactac ctgagctacc agtccgccct gagcaaagac cccaacgaga agcgcgatca
     2821 catggtcctg ctggagttcg tgaccgccgc cgggatcact ctcggcatgg acgagctgta
     2881 caagtaagag ctcgaagttc ctatactatt tgaagaatag gaacttcttg ccttaaccca
     2941 gaaattatca ctgttattct ttagaatggt gcaaagagaa gttcctatac cttttgaaga
     3001 ataggaactt cgaattcgat atcaagctta tcgataatca acctctggat tacaaaattt
     3061 gtgaaagatt gactggtatt cttaactatg ttgctccttt tacgctatgt ggatacgctg
     3121 ctttaatgcc tttgtatcat gctattgctt cccgtatggc tttcattttc tcctccttgt
     3181 ataaatcctg gttgctgtct ctttatgagg agttgtggcc cgttgtcagg caacgtggcg
     3241 tggtgtgcac tgtgtttgct gacgcaaccc ccactggttg gggcattgcc accacctgtc
     3301 agctcctttc cgggactttc gctttccccc tccctattgc cacggcggaa ctcatcgccg
     3361 cctgccttgc ccgctgctgg acaggggctc ggctgttggg cactgacaat tccgtggtgt
     3421 tgtcggggaa atcatcgtcc tttccttggc tgctcgcctg tgttgccacc tggattctgc
     3481 gcgggacgtc cttctgctac gtcccttcgg ccctcaatcc agcggacctt ccttcccgcg
     3541 gcctgctgcc ggctctgcgg cctcttccgc gtcttcgcct tcgccctcag acgagtcgga
     3601 tctccctttg ggccgcctcc ccgcatcgat accgagcgct gctcgagaga tctacgggtg
     3661 gcatccctgt gacccctccc cagtgcctct cctggccctg gaagttgcca ctccagtgcc
     3721 caccagcctt gtcctaataa aattaagttg catcattttg tctgactagg tgtccttcta
     3781 taatattatg gggtggaggg gggtggtatg gagcaagggg caagttggga agacaacctg
     3841 tagggcctgc ggggtctatt gggaaccaag ctggagtgca gtggcacaat cttggctcac
     3901 tgcaatctcc gcctcctggg ttcaagcgat tctcctgcct cagcctcccg agttgttggg
     3961 attccaggca tgcatgacca ggctcagcta atttttgttt ttttggtaga gacggggttt
     4021 caccatattg gccaggctgg tctccaactc ctaatctcag gtgatctacc caccttggcc
     4081 tcccaaattg ctgggattac aggcgtgaac cactgctccc ttccctgtcc ttctgatttt
     4141 gtaggtaacc acgtgcggac cgagcggccg caggaacccc tagtgatgga gttggccact
     4201 ccctctctgc gcgctcgctc gctcactgag gccgggcgac caaaggtcgc ccgacgcccg
     4261 ggctttgccc gggcggcctc agtgagcgag cgagcgcgca gctgcctgca ggggcgcctg
     4321 atgcggtatt ttctccttac gcatctgtgc ggtatttcac accgcatann nnnnnnnnnn
     4381 nnnnnnnnnn nnnnnnnnnn nnnnnnnnnn nnnnnnnnnn nnnnnnnnnn nnnnnnnnnn
     4441 nnnnnnnnnn nnnnnnnnnn nnnnnnnnnn nnnnnnnnnn nnnnnnnnnn nnnnnnnnnn
     4501 nnnnnnnnnn cnnnnnnnnn nnnnnnnnnn nnnnnnnnnn nnnnnnnnnn nnnnnnnnnn
     4561 nnnnnnnnnn nnnnnnnnnn nnnnnnnnnn nnnnnnnnnn nnnnnnnnnn nnnnnnnnnn
     4621 nnnnnnnnnn nnnnnnnnnn nnnnnnnnnn nncctttgac gttggagtcc acgttcttta
     4681 atagtggact cttgttccaa actggaacaa cactcaaccc tatctcgggc tattcttttg
     4741 atttataagg gattttgccg atttcggcct attggttaaa aaatgagctg atttaacaaa
     4801 aatttaacgc gaattttaac aaaatattaa cgtttacaat tttatggtgc actctcagta
     4861 caatctgctc tgatgccgca tagttaagcc agccccgaca cccgccaaca cccgctgacg
     4921 cgccctgacg ggcttgtctg ctcccggcat ccgcttacag acaagctgtg accgtctccg
     4981 ggagctgcat gtgtcagagg ttttcaccgt catcaccgaa acgcgcgaga cgaaagggcc
     5041 tcgtgatacg cctattttta taggttaatg tcatgataat aatggtttct tagacgtcag
     5101 gtggcacttt tcggggaaat gtgcgcggaa cccctatttg tttatttttc taaatacatt
     5161 caaatatgta tccgctcatg agacaataac cctgataaat gcttcaataa tattgaaaaa
     5221 ggaagagtat gagtattcaa catttccgtg tcgcccttat tccctttttt gcggcatttt
     5281 gccttcctgt ttttgctcac ccagaaacgc tggtgaaagt aaaagatgct gaagatcagt
     5341 tgggtgcacg agtgggttac atcgaactgg atctcaacag cggtaagatc cttgagagtt
     5401 ttcgccccga agaacgtttt ccaatgatga gcacttttaa agttctgcta tgtggcgcgg
     5461 tattatcccg tattgacgcc gggcaagagc aactcggtcg ccgcatacac tattctcaga
     5521 atgacttggt tgagtactca ccagtcacag aaaagcatct tacggatggc atgacagtaa
     5581 gagaattatg cagtgctgcc ataaccatga gtgataacac tgcggccaac ttacttctga
     5641 caacgatcgg aggaccgaag gagctaaccg cttttttgca caacatgggg gatcatgtaa
     5701 ctcgccttga tcgttgggaa ccggagctga atgaagccat accaaacgac gagcgtgaca
     5761 ccacgatgcc tgtagcaatg gcaacaacgt tgcgcaaact attaactggc gaactactta
     5821 ctctagcttc ccggcaacaa ttaatagact ggatggaggc ggataaagtt gcaggaccac
     5881 ttctgcgctc ggcccttccg gctggctggt ttattgctga taaatctgga gccggtgagc
     5941 gtgggtctcg cggtatcatt gcagcactgg ggccagatgg taagccctcc cgtatcgtag
     6001 ttatctacac gacggggagt caggcaacta tggatgaacg aaatagacag atcgctgaga
     6061 taggtgcctc actgattaag cattggtaac tgtcagacca agtttactca tatatacttt
     6121 agattgattt aaaacttcat ttttaattta aaaggatcta ggtgaagatc ctttttgata
     6181 atctcatgac caaaatccct taacgtgagt tttcgttcca ctgagcgtca gaccccgtag
     6241 aaaagatcaa aggatcttct tgagatcctt tttttctgcg cgtaatctgc tgcttgcaaa
     6301 caaaaaaacc accgctacca gcggtggttt gtttgccgga tcaagagcta ccaactcttt
     6361 ttccgaaggt aactggcttc agcagagcgc agataccaaa tactgtcctt ctagtgtagc
     6421 cgtagttagg ccaccacttc aagaactctg tagcaccgcc tacatacctc gctctgctaa
     6481 tcctgttacc agtggctgct gccagtggcg ataagtcgtg tcttaccggg ttggactcaa
     6541 gacgatagtt accggataag gcgcagcggt cgggctgaac ggggggttcg tgcacacagc
     6601 ccagcttgga gcgaacgacc tacaccgaac tgagatacct acagcgtgag ctatgagaaa
     6661 gcgccacgct tcccgaaggg agaaaggcgg acaggtatcc ggtaagcggc agggtcggaa
     6721 caggagagcg cacgagggag cttccagggg gaaacgcctg gtatctttat agtcctgtcg
     6781 ggtttcgcca cctctgactt gagcgtcgat ttttgtgatg ctcgtcaggg gggcggagcc
     6841 tatggaaaaa cgccagcaac gcggcctttt tacggttcct ggccttttgc tggccttttg
     6901 ctcacatgt
//
