[The description below was written by a language model from this plasmid's Addgene catalogue record and the feature table of its GenBank file.]
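Description:
pAAV-hSyn Con/Foff hChR2(H134R)-EYFP is an AAV transfer plasmid of about 6.9 kb for producing recombinant adeno-associated virus that delivers a recombinase-gated optogenetic actuator to neurons. The bacterial backbone carries a high-copy ColE1/pUC-type origin, an f1 phage origin and the beta-lactamase gene for ampicillin selection. Two AAV2 inverted terminal repeats flank the expression cassette and define the segment that is replicated and packaged into viral particles.

Between the ITRs, the human synapsin I promoter confers neuron-specific transcription of a synthetic insert encoding channelrhodopsin-2 with the H134R substitution, fused at its C terminus to EYFP. A Kozak consensus precedes the coding region, and a WPRE followed by the human growth hormone polyadenylation signal enhances transcript stability and processing. The design implements Boolean "Cre AND NOT Flp" logic, so functional ChR2-EYFP is meant to be made only in cells that have Cre and lack Flp. The annotation shows paired loxN and lox2272 sites in opposing orientation bracketing a roughly 0.8 kb internal segment. This is the double-floxed inversion arrangement, in which Cre flips the enclosed piece and then locks it in place by excising one site of each incompatible pair. EGFP-family primer sites and a Venus-like C-terminal fragment annotated in separate places suggest that the fusion coding sequence is split into segments, only part of which lies inside the lox-flanked region.

The feature table does not annotate any Flp recognition sites or the opsin coding sequence, so the mechanism of the Flp-off arm cannot be described from the record. Two additional short partial records only reconfirm the lox sites. The construct is used for intersectional targeting of light-activated excitation to genetically defined neuronal populations.
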