Addgene plasmid #55646: pAAV-hSyn Con/Foff hChR2(H134R)-EYFP
Purpose: Cre-on/Flp-off ChR2-EYFP under the Synapsin promoter
Depositing lab: Karl Deisseroth. Depositing organization: Stanford University. Publication: Targeting cells with single vectors using multiple-feature Boolean logic. Fenno LE, Mattis J, Ramakrishnan C, Hyun M, Lee SY, He M, Tucciarone J, Selimbeyoglu A, Berndt A, Grosenick L, Zalocusky KA, Bernstein H, Swanson H, Perry C, Diester I, Boyce FM, Bass CE, Neve R, Huang ZJ, Deisseroth K. Nat Methods. 2014 Jul;11(7):763-72. doi: 10.1038/nmeth.2996. Epub 2014 Jun 8. PubMed 24908100.
Backbone
  Vector backbone: AAV
  Backbone size w/o insert (bp): 4800
  Total vector size (bp): 6910
  Vector type: Mammalian Expression, AAV ; Cre on/Flp off ChR2-EYFP
Growth in bacteria
  Bacterial resistance: Ampicillin, 100 μg/mL
  Growth temperature: 37°C
  Growth strain: Stbl3
  Copy number: High Copy
Gene/Insert
  Gene/Insert name: ChR2(H134R)-EYFP
  Species: Synthetic
  Insert size (bp): 2110
  Promoter: hSyn
  Tag / fusion protein: EYFP (C terminal on insert)
  Cloning method: Restriction Enzyme; 5′ cloning site AscI (not destroyed); 3′ cloning site SacI (not destroyed)
  Sequencing primers: 5′ ccacgcgaggcgcgagatag; 3′ GCAATAGCATGATACAAAGG
Terms and licenses: Academic/Nonprofit Terms; Industry Terms: Not Available to Industry
How to cite: pAAV-hSyn Con/Foff hChR2(H134R)-EYFP was a gift from Karl Deisseroth (Addgene plasmid # 55646 ; http://n2t.net/addgene:55646 ; RRID:Addgene_55646)
