LOCUS       Exported 266 bp ds-DNA linear SYN 29-MAY-2021
DEFINITION  Cre-on/Flp-off ChR2-EYFP under the Synapsin promoter.
ACCESSION   .
VERSION     .
KEYWORDS    pAAV-hSyn Con/Foff hChR2(H134R)-EYFP
SOURCE      synthetic DNA construct
  ORGANISM  synthetic DNA construct
REFERENCE   1 (bases 1 to 266)
  AUTHORS   Fenno LE, Mattis J, Ramakrishnan C, Hyun M, Lee SY, He M, Tucciarone
            J, Selimbeyoglu A, Berndt A, Grosenick L, Zalocusky KA, Bernstein H,
            Swanson H, Perry C, Diester I, Boyce FM, Bass CE, Neve R, Huang ZJ,
            Deisseroth K
  TITLE     Targeting cells with single vectors using multiple-feature Boolean
            logic.
  JOURNAL   Nat Methods. 2014 Jul;11(7):763-72. doi: 10.1038/nmeth.2996. Epub
            2014 Jun 8.
  PUBMED    24908100
REFERENCE   2 (bases 1 to 266)
  AUTHORS   .
  TITLE     Direct Submission
  JOURNAL   Exported May 29, 2021 from SnapGene Server 1.1.58
            http://www.snapgene.com
FEATURES             Location/Qualifiers
     source          1..266
                     /organism="synthetic DNA construct"
                     /mol_type="other DNA"
     primer_bind     complement(95..116)
                     /label=EGFP-N
                     /note="EGFP, reverse primer"
     protein_bind    complement(229..262)
                     /label=lox2272
                     /bound_moiety="Cre recombinase"
                     /note="Cre-mediated recombination occurs in the 8-bp core
                     sequence (GGATACTT). lox2272 sites are compatible with each
                     other, but incompatible with loxP or loxN sites (Lee and
                     Saito, 1988)."
ORIGIN
        1 cgagactctc gtcgaagacg aagccgaggc cggagccgtg ccagcggccg ccgtgagcaa
       61 gggcgaggag ctgttcaccg gggtggtgcc catcctggtc gagctggacg gcgacgtaaa
      121 cggccacaag ttcagcgtgt ccggcgaggg cgagggcgat gccacctacg gcaagctgac
      181 cctgaagttc atctgcacca ccggcaaggt gagtacagga ggggtaccat aacttcgtat
      241 aaagtatcct atacgaagtt atttgc
//
