LOCUS       Exported 458 bp ds-DNA linear SYN 29-MAY-2021
DEFINITION  Cre-on/Flp-off ChR2-EYFP under the Synapsin promoter.
ACCESSION   .
VERSION     .
KEYWORDS    pAAV-hSyn Con/Foff hChR2(H134R)-EYFP
SOURCE      synthetic DNA construct
  ORGANISM  synthetic DNA construct
REFERENCE   1 (bases 1 to 458)
  AUTHORS   Fenno LE, Mattis J, Ramakrishnan C, Hyun M, Lee SY, He M, Tucciarone
            J, Selimbeyoglu A, Berndt A, Grosenick L, Zalocusky KA, Bernstein H,
            Swanson H, Perry C, Diester I, Boyce FM, Bass CE, Neve R, Huang ZJ,
            Deisseroth K
  TITLE     Targeting cells with single vectors using multiple-feature Boolean
            logic.
  JOURNAL   Nat Methods. 2014 Jul;11(7):763-72. doi: 10.1038/nmeth.2996. Epub
            2014 Jun 8.
  PUBMED    24908100
REFERENCE   2 (bases 1 to 458)
  AUTHORS   .
  TITLE     Direct Submission
  JOURNAL   Exported May 29, 2021 from SnapGene Server 1.1.58
            http://www.snapgene.com
FEATURES             Location/Qualifiers
     source          1..458
                     /organism="synthetic DNA construct"
                     /mol_type="other DNA"
     protein_bind    192..225
                     /label=lox2272
                     /bound_moiety="Cre recombinase"
                     /note="Cre-mediated recombination occurs in the 8-bp core
                     sequence (GGATACTT). lox2272 sites are compatible with each
                     other, but incompatible with loxP or loxN sites (Lee and
                     Saito, 1988)."
     protein_bind    276..309
                     /label=loxN
                     /bound_moiety="Cre recombinase"
                     /note="Cre-mediated recombination occurs in the 8-bp core
                     sequence (GTATACCT). loxN sites are compatible with each
                     other, but incompatible with loxP or lox2272 sites."
ORIGIN
        1 gccttcgggc atggcggact tgaagaagtc gtgctgcttc atgtggtcgg ggtagcgggc
       61 gaagcactgc aggccgtagc cgaaggtggt cacgagggtg ggccagggca cgggcagctg
      121 tgggacgaca tgacttaacc agttaaccat gttctctgaa catgagaagg gctggccact
      181 ctccagtcga cataacttcg tataggatac tttatacgaa gttatgcaga atggtagctg
      241 gattgtagct gctattagca atatgaaacc tcttaataac ttcgtatagt ataccttata
      301 cgaagttata ctagttgtgc cccccctttt ttttataaat tgtattaatg ttatatacat
      361 atctcctgta tgtgacccat gtgcttatga ctctatttct catgtgttta ggcctgagca
      421 acgactacag caggagaacc atgggactcc ttgtctca
//
