>Addgene plasmid #55646 | pAAV-hSyn Con/Foff hChR2(H134R)-EYFP | addgene partial sequence | sequence record 93758 | Futet-R 5'-CAAAGGCATTAAAGCAGCGT-3'
AGAATACCAGTCAATCTTTCACAAATTTTGTAATCCAGAGGTTGATTATCGATAAGCTTGATATCGAATT
CGAAGTTCCTATTCTTCAAAAGGTATAGGAACTTCTCTTTGCACCATTCTAAAGAATAACAGTGATAATT
TCTGGGTTAAGGCAAGAAGTTCCTATTCTTCAAATAGTATAGGAACTTCGAGCTCTTACTTGTACAGCTC
GTCCATGCCGAGAGTGATCCCGGCGGCGGTCACGAACTCCAGCAGGACCATGTGATCGCGCTTCTCGTTG
GGGTCTTTGCTCAGGGCGGACTGGTAGCTCAGGTAGTGGTTGTCGGGCAGCAGCACGGGGCCGTCGCCGA
TGGGGGTGTTCTGCTGGTAGTGGTCGGCGAGCTGCACGCTGCCGTCCTCGATGTTGTGGCGGATCTTGAA
GTTCACCTTGATGCCGTTCTTCTGCTTGTCGGCCATGATATAGACGTTGTGGCTGTTGTAGTTGTACTCC
AGCTTGTGCCCCAGGATGTTGCCGTCCTCCTTGAAGTCGATGCCCTTCAGCTCGATGCGGTTCACCAGGG
TGTCGCCCTCGAACTTCACCTCGGCGCGGGTCTTGTAGTTGCCGTCGTCCTTGAAGAAGATGGTGCGCTC
CTGGACGTAGCCTTCGGGCATGGCGGACTT
